Addgene plasmid #231993: pBFC0993
Purpose: CRISPRi-ART plasmid encoding aTc-inducible dRfxCas13d and constitutive crRNA with negative control (RFP-targeting) spacer
Depositing lab: Brady Cress. Depositing organization: University of California, Berkeley. Publication: CRISPRi-ART enables functional genomics of diverse bacteriophages using RNA-binding dCas13d. Adler BA, Al-Shimary MJ, Patel JR, Armbruster EG, Colognori D, Charles EJ, Miller KV, Lahiri A, Cui ML, Oromi-Bosch A, Voelker A, Trinidad M, Lee J, Beurnier S, Boger R, Nomburg J, Barrangou R, Mutalik VK, Schoeniger JS, Pogliano JA, Savage DF, Doudna JA, Cress BF. Nat Microbiol. 2025 Mar;10(3):694-709. doi: 10.1038/s41564-025-01935-7. Epub 2025 Feb 26. PubMed 40011704.
Backbone
  Vector backbone: p15A
  Vector type: Bacterial Expression, CRISPR, Synthetic Biology
Growth in bacteria
  Bacterial resistance: Chloramphenicol, 25 μg/mL
  Growth temperature: 37°C
  Growth strain: DH5alpha
  Copy number: Unknown
Gene/Insert 1
  Gene/Insert name: dRfxCas13d (alt name: dCas13d)
  Species: Ruminococcus flavefaciens
  Promoter: pTet
  Cloning method: Golden Gate
  Sequencing primers: 5′ N/A; 3′ N/A
Gene/Insert 2
  Gene/Insert name: crRNA with negative control (RFP-targeting) spacer
  Species: Ruminococcus flavefaciens
  Promoter: J23119
  Cloning method: Golden Gate
  Sequencing primers: 5′ N/A; 3′ N/A
Terms and licenses: Academic/Nonprofit Terms; Industry Terms: Not Available to Industry
Depositor comments: Please visit https://doi.org/10.1101/2023.09.18.558157 for bioRxiv preprint.
How to cite: pBFC0993 was a gift from Brady Cress (Addgene plasmid # 231993 ; http://n2t.net/addgene:231993 ; RRID:Addgene_231993)
