[The description below was written by a language model from this plasmid's Addgene catalogue record and pLannotate feature annotations shown in this document.]
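Description:
pBFC0993 is a 6,367 bp bacterial expression plasmid from the CRISPRi-ART system, which uses a catalytically dead, RNA-binding Cas13d to repress translation of targeted transcripts and was developed for functional genomics of bacteriophages. It replicates from the medium-copy p15A origin, which is compatible with ColE1-type plasmids, and is selected with chloramphenicol through a cat gene driven by its native promoter. Short fragments annotated as bom and RSF ori near the origin are likely partial sequence matches, not functional elements.

The plasmid carries two expression units assembled by Golden Gate cloning. The first is dRfxCas13d, the nuclease-inactive form of the type VI effector from Ruminococcus flavefaciens. The feature table annotates this gene simply as RfxCas13d, so the inactivating status comes from the catalogue entry. It sits downstream of the divergent tetR/tetA promoter region, with TetR encoded on the opposite strand. TetR holds the promoter off until anhydrotetracycline relieves repression, making effector expression inducible. A lambda t0 terminator lies downstream of the coding sequence.

The second unit is a constitutive crRNA cassette. The strong synthetic J23119 promoter drives a processed 30-base RfxCas13d direct repeat followed by a spacer. The spacer is annotated as a reverse-strand mRFP1 fragment, consistent with a guide complementary to RFP mRNA. The rrnB T1 terminator lies further downstream, and another terminator upstream insulates the cassette.

Because RFP is absent from typical phage or host targets, this plasmid serves as the non-targeting negative control for CRISPRi-ART knockdown experiments. A small hit annotated as a capTEV fragment is probably incidental.
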