Features (pLannotate 1.2.2; 16 found; start..end, strand, type, name):
    138..181     -  terminator     bacterial terminator: putative bacterial transcription terminator
    190..224     +  promoter       J23119(SpeI) promoter: bacterial promoter (Registry of Standard Biological Parts BBa J23119) modified to end with an SpeI site
    225..254     +  misc_RNA       RfxCas13d DR30: 5' processed 30-base direct repeat for an RfxCas13d gRNA (Konermann et al., 2018)
    255..285     -  CDS            mRFP1 (fragment): monomeric derivative of DsRed (Campbell et al., 2002)
    343..360     +  CDS            capTEV™ (fragment): composite tag for in vivo biotinylation, TEV protease cleavage, and 6xHis tagging
    467..582     +  ncRNA          5S rRNA: Accession: RF00001 - 5S ribosomal RNA
    586..632     +  terminator     rrnB T1 terminator: transcription terminator T1 from the E. coli rrnB gene
    670..1293    -  CDS            TetR: tetracycline repressor TetR; tetR from transposon Tn10; TetR binds to the tetracycline operator tetO to inhibit transcription. This inhibition can be relieved by adding tetracycline or doxycycline.
   1312..1367    +  promoter       tetR/tetA promoters: tetR; overlapping promoters for bacterial tetR and tetA
   1406..4306    +  CDS            RfxCas13d: RNA-targeting Type VI CRISPR protein from Ruminococcus flavefaciens strain XPD3002 (Konermann et al., 2018)
   4482..4516    -  terminator     lambda t0 terminator: minimal transcription terminator from phage lambda (Scholtissek and Grosse, 1987)
   4590..5246    -  CDS            cat: CAT_ECOLX - Experimental evidence at protein level: Swiss-Prot protein existence level 1. This enzyme is an effector of chloramphenicol resistance in bacteria. From Escherichia coli. This protein is used as a marker in many commonly used cloning vectors, such as pACYC184.
   5247..5344    -  promoter       cat promoter: promoter of the E. coli cat gene encoding chloramphenicol acetyltransferase
   5351..5377    +  misc_feature   bom (fragment): basis of mobility region from pBR322
   5476..5531    -  rep_origin     RSF ori (fragment): Plasmids containing the RSF 1030 origin of replication can be propagated in E. coli cells that contain additional plasmids with compatible origins.
   5619..6164    -  rep_origin     p15A ori: Plasmids containing the medium-copy-number p15A origin of replication can be propagated in E. coli cells that contain a second plasmid with the ColE1 origin.
>Addgene plasmid #231993 | pBFC0993 | addgene full sequence | sequence record 467616 | Addgene NGS Result
TCTAGACTGAACTGGCCGATAATTGCAGACGGTTTAAACATCCCTCGGTACCAAATTCCAGAAAAGAGGC
CTCCCGAAAGGGGGGCCTTTTTTCGTTTTGGTCCGCTGCCAAACCAGATGTCAACACAGCTACAACGATT
TCAGATAAAAAAAATCCTTAGCTTTCGCTAAGGATGATTTCTGGAATTCTTGACAGCTAGCTCAGTCCTA
GGTATAATACTAGTAACCCCTACCAACTGGTCGGGGTTTGAAACAACTCTTTGATAACGTCTTCGCTACT
CGCCAATGCTTGGGCCCGAACAAAAACTCATCTCAGAAGAGGATCTGAATAGCGCCGTCGACCATCATCA
TCATCATCATTGAGTTTAAACGCTCTCCAGCTTGGGTGTTTTGGCGGATGAGAGAAGATTTTCAGCCTGA
TACAGATTAAATCAGAACGCAGAAGCGGTCTGATAAAACAGAATTTGCCTGGCGGCAGTAGCGCGGTGGT
CCCACCTGACCCCATGCCGAACTCAGAAGTGAAACGCCGTAGCGCCGATGGTAGTGTGGGGTCTGCCCAT
GCGAGAGTAGGCAACTGCCAGGCATCAAATAAAACGAAAGGCTCAGTCGAAAGACTGGGCCTTTCGTTTT
ATCTGTTGTTTGTCGGTGAACTCGCCAGATATCGACGTCTTAAGACCCACTTTCACATTTAAGTTGTTTT
TCTAATCCGCATATGATCAATTCAAGGCCGAATAAGAAGGCTGGCTCTGCACCTTGGTGATCAAATAATT
CGATAGCTTGTCGTAATAATGGCGGCATACTATCAGTAGTAGGTGTTTCCCTTTCTTCTTTAGCGACTTG
ATGCTCTTGATCTTCCAATACGCAACCTAAAGTAAAATGCCCCACAGCGCTGAGTGCATATAATGCATTC
TCTAGTGAAAAACCTTGTTGGCATAAAAAGGCTAATTGATTTTCGAGAGTTTCATACTGTTTTTCTGTAG
GCCGTGTACCTAAATGTACTTTTGCTCCATCGCGATGACTTAGTAAAGCACATCTAAAACTTTTAGCGTT
ATTACGTAAAAAATCTTGCCAGCTTTCCCCTTCTAAAGGGCAAAAGTGAGTATGGTGCCTATCTAACATC
TCAATGGCTAAGGCGTCGAGCAAAGCCCGCTTATTTTTTACATGCCAATACAATGTAGGCTGCTCTACAC
CTAGCTTCTGGGCGAGTTTACGGGTTGTTAAACCTTCGATTCCGACCTCATTAAGCAGCTCTAATGCGCT
GTTAATCACTTTACTTTTATCTAATCTAGACATCATTAATTCCTAATTTTTGTTGACACTCTATCGTTGA
TAGAGTTATTTTACCACTCCCTATCAGTGATAGAGAAAAGAATTCAAAAGATCTAAAGAGGAGAAAGGAT
CTTACATGATCGAAAAAAAAAAGTCCTTCGCCAAGGGCATGGGCGTGAAGTCCACACTCGTGTCCGGCTC
CAAAGTGTACATGACAACCTTCGCCGAAGGCAGCGACGCCAGGCTGGAAAAGATCGTGGAGGGCGACAGC
ATCAGGAGCGTGAATGAGGGCGAGGCCTTCAGCGCTGAAATGGCCGATAAAAACGCCGGCTATAAGATCG
GCAACGCCAAATTCAGCCATCCTAAGGGCTACGCCGTGGTGGCTAACAACCCTCTGTATACAGGACCCGT
CCAGCAGGATATGCTCGGCCTGAAGGAAACTCTGGAAAAGAGGTACTTCGGCGAGAGCGCTGATGGCAAT
GACAATATTTGTATCCAGGTGATCCATAACATCCTGGACATTGAAAAAATCCTCGCCGAATACATTACCA
ACGCCGCCTACGCCGTCAACAATATCTCCGGCCTGGATAAGGACATTATTGGATTCGGCAAGTTCTCCAC
AGTGTATACCTACGACGAATTCAAAGACCCCGAGCACCATAGGGCCGCTTTCAACAATAACGATAAGCTC
ATCAACGCCATCAAGGCCCAGTATGACGAGTTCGACAACTTCCTCGATAACCCCAGACTCGGCTATTTCG
GCCAGGCCTTTTTCAGCAAGGAGGGCAGAAATTACATCATCAATTACGGCAACGAATGCTATGACATTCT
GGCCCTCCTGAGCGGACTGGCGCACTGGGTGGTCGCTAACAACGAAGAAGAGTCCAGGATCTCCAGGACC
TGGCTCTACAACCTCGATAAGAACCTCGACAACGAATACATCTCCACCCTCAACTACCTCTACGACAGGA
TCACCAATGAGCTGACCAACTCCTTCTCCAAGAACTCCGCCGCCAACGTGAACTATATTGCCGAAACTCT
GGGAATCAACCCTGCCGAATTCGCCGAACAATATTTCAGATTCAGCATTATGAAAGAGCAGAAAAACCTC
GGATTCAATATCACCAAGCTCAGGGAAGTGATGCTGGACAGGAAGGATATGTCCGAGATCAGGAAAAATC
ATAAGGTGTTCGACTCCATCAGGACCAAGGTCTACACCATGATGGACTTTGTGATTTATAGGTATTACAT
CGAAGAGGATGCCAAGGTGGCTGCCGCCAATAAGTCCCTCCCCGATAATGAGAAGTCCCTGAGCGAGAAG
GATATCTTTGTGATTAACCTGAGGGGCTCCTTCAACGACGACCAGAAGGATGCCCTCTACTACGATGAAG
CTAATAGAATTTGGAGAAAGCTCGAAAATATCATGCACAACATCAAGGAATTTAGGGGAAACAAGACAAG
AGAGTATAAGAAGAAGGACGCCCCTAGACTGCCCAGAATCCTGCCCGCTGGCCGTGATGTTTCCGCCTTC
AGCAAACTCATGTATGCCCTGACCATGTTCCTGGATGGCAAGGAGATCAACGACCTCCTGACCACCCTGA
TTAATAAATTCGATAACATCCAGAGCTTCCTGAAGGTGATGCCTCTCATCGGAGTCAACGCTAAGTTCGT
GGAGGAATACGCCTTTTTCAAAGACTCCGCCAAGATCGCCGATGAGCTGAGGCTGATCAAGTCCTTCGCT
AGAATGGGAGAACCTATTGCCGATGCCAGGAGGGCCATGTATATCGACGCCATCCGTATTTTAGGAACCA
ACCTGTCCTATGATGAGCTCAAGGCCCTCGCCGACACCTTTTCCCTGGACGAGAACGGAAACAAGCTCAA
GAAAGGCAAGCACGGCATGAGAAATTTCATTATTAATAACGTGATCAGCAATAAAAGGTTCCACTACCTG
ATCAGATACGGTGATCCTGCCCACCTCCATGAGATCGCCAAAAACGAGGCCGTGGTGAAGTTCGTGCTCG
GCAGGATCGCTGACATCCAGAAAAAACAGGGCCAGAACGGCAAGAACCAGATCGACAGGTACTACGAAAC
TTGTATCGGAAAGGATAAGGGCAAGAGCGTGAGCGAAAAGGTGGACGCTCTCACAAAGATCATCACCGGA
ATGAACTACGACCAATTCGACAAGAAAAGGAGCGTCATTGAGGACACCGGCAGGGAAAACGCCGAGAGGG
AGAAGTTTAAAAAGATCATCAGCCTGTACCTCACCGTGATCTACCACATCCTCAAGAATATTGTCAATAT
CAACGCCAGGTACGTCATCGGATTCCATTGCGTCGAGCGTGATGCTCAACTGTACAAGGAGAAAGGCTAC
GACATCAATCTCAAGAAACTGGAAGAGAAGGGATTCAGCTCCGTCACCAAGCTCTGCGCTGGCATTGATG
AAACTGCCCCCGATAAGAGAAAGGACGTGGAAAAGGAGATGGCTGAAAGAGCCAAGGAGAGCATTGACAG
CCTCGAGAGCGCCAACCCCAAGCTGTATGCCAATTACATCAAATACAGCGACGAGAAGAAAGCCGAGGAG
TTCACCAGGCAGATTAACAGGGAGAAGGCCAAAACCGCCCTGAACGCCTACCTGAGGAACACCAAGTGGA
ATGTGATCATCAGGGAGGACCTCCTGAGAATTGACAACAAGACATGTACCCTGTTCGCAAACAAGGCCGT
CGCCCTGGAAGTGGCCAGGTATGTCCACGCCTATATCAACGACATTGCCGAGGTCAATTCCTACTTCCAA
CTGTACCATTACATCATGCAGAGAATTATCATGAATGAGAGGTACGAGAAAAGCAGCGGAAAGGTGTCCG
AGTACTTCGACGCTGTGAATGACGAGAAGAAGTACAACGATAGGCTCCTGAAACTGCTGTGTGTGCCTTT
CGGCTACTGTATCCCCAGGTTTAAGAACCTGAGCATCGAGGCCCTGTTCGATAGGAACGAGGCCGCCAAG
TTCGACAAGGAGAAAAAGAAGGTGTCCGGCAATTCCTAATAAATCCCTCGGTACCAAAGACGAACAATAA
GACGCTGAAAAGCGTCTTTTTTCGTTTTGGTCCGCTGAGCAGTTACAGAGATGTTACGAACCACTAGTGC
ACTGCAGTACACCTTTGGTCGAAAAAAAAGCCCGCACTGTCAGGTGCGGGCTTTTTTCTGTGTTTCCACC
AATAAAAAACGCCCGGCGGCAACCGAGCGTTCTGAACAAATCCAGATGGAGTTCTGAGGTCATTACTGGA
TCTATCAACAGGAGTCCAAGCGAGCTCGATATCAAATTACGCCCCGCCCTGCCACTCATCGCAGTACTGT
TGTAATTCATTAAGCATTCTGCCGACATGGAAGCCATCACAAACGGCATGATGAACCTGAATCGCCAGCG
GCATCAGCACCTTGTCGCCTTGCGTATAATATTTGCCCATGGTGAAAACGGGGGCGAAGAAGTTGTCCAT
ATTGGCCACGTTTAAATCAAAACTGGTGAAACTCACCCAGGGATTGGCTGAAACGAAAAACATATTCTCA
ATAAACCCTTTAGGGAAATAGGCCAGGTTTTCACCGTAACACGCCACATCTTGCGAATATATGTGTAGAA
ACTGCCGGAAATCGTCGTGGTATTCACTCCAGAGCGATGAAAACGTTTCAGTTTGCTCATGGAAAACGGT
GTAACAAGGGTGAACACTATCCCATATCACCAGCTCACCGTCTTTCATTGCCATACGAAATTCCGGATGA
GCATTCATCAGGCGGGCAAGAATGTGAATAAAGGCCGGATAAAACTTGTGCTTATTTTTCTTTACGGTCT
TTAAAAAGGCCGTAATATCCAGCTGAACGGTCTGGTTATAGGTACATTGAGCAACTGACTGAAATGCCTC
AAAATGTTCTTTACGATGCCATTGGGATATATCAACGGTGGTATATCCAGTGATTTTTTTCTCCATTTTA
GCTTCCTTAGCTCCTGAAAATCTCGATAACTCAAAAAATACGCCCGGTAGTGATCTTATTTCATTATGGT
GAAAGTTGGAACCTCTTACGTGCCCGATCAAGCGCTAGCGGAGTGTATACTGGCTTACTATGTTGGCACT
GATGAGGGTGTCAGTGAAGTGCTTCATGTGGCAGGAGAAAAAAGGCTGCACCGGTGCGTCAGCAGAATAT
GTGATACAGGATATATTCCGCTTCCTCGCTCACTGACTCGCTACGCTCGGTCGTTCGACTGCGGCGAGCG
GAAATGGCTTACGAACGGGGCGGAGATTTCCTGGAAGATGCCAGGAAGATACTTAACAGGGAAGTGAGAG
GGCCGCGGCAAAGCCGTTTTTCCATAGGCTCCGCCCCCCTGACAAGCATCACGAAATCTGACGCTCAAAT
CAGTGGTGGCGAAACCCGACAGGACTATAAAGATACCAGGCGTTTCCCCCTGGCGGCTCCCTCGTGCGCT
CTCCTGTTCCTGCCTTTCGGTTTACCGGTGTCATTCCGCTGTTATGGCCGCGTTTGTCTCATTCCACGCC
TGACACTCAGTTCCGGGTAGGCAGTTCGCTCCAAGCTGGACTGTATGCACGAACCCCCCGTTCAGTCCGA
CCGCTGCGCCTTATCCGGTAACTATCGTCTTGAGTCCAACCCGGAAAGACATGCAAAAGCACCACTGGCA
GCAGCCACTGGTAATTGATTTAGAGGAGTTAGTCTTGAAGTCATGCGCCGGTTAAGGCTAAACTGAAAGG
ACAAGTTTTGGTGACTGCGCTCCTCCAAGCCAGTTACCTCGGTTCAAAGAGTTGGTAGCTCAGAGAACCT
TCGAAAAACCGCCCTGCAAGGCGGTTTTTTCGTTTTCAGAGCAAGAGATTACGCGCAGACCAAAACGATC
TCAAGAAGATCATCTTATTAATCAGATAAAATATTTCTAGATTTCAGTGCAATTTATCTCTTCAAATGTA
GCACCTGAAGTCAGCCCCATACGATATAAGTTGTTTCAGCCAAAAAACTTAAGACCGCCGGTCTTGTCCA
CTACCTTGCAGTAATGCGGTGGACAGGATCGGCGGTTTTCTTTTCTCTTCTCAACCCTGAATTCGCA
